>Addgene plasmid #221278 | pMSCV-FKBP-GMIP(trunc N1) | addgene full sequence | sequence record 439086 | Addgene NGS Result
AGATCTGCCACCATGGACTACAAGGATCACGACGGTGATTACAAGGACCACGACATCGACTACAAGGACG
ACGACGACAAGGGCGTTCAAGTAGAAACAATATCTCCAGGAGACGGGCGTACATTTCCTAAGCGTGGCCA
AACTTGCGTAGTCCATTATACCGGCATGCTGGAGGACGGTAAGAAGGTCGATAGCTCTAGAGACCGTAAC
AAACCTTTCAAATTTATGCTGGGGAAACAGGAGGTTATCCGTGGTTGGGAGGAAGGCGTGGCCCAAATGT
CCGTTGGGCAGCGTGCTAAGTTAACCATCTCGCCAGATTACGCATATGGGGCTACAGGCCATCCTGGGAT
CATTCCCCCGCATGCGACACTTGTGTTTGATGTAGAGCTGTTGAAGTTGGAGACGCGGGGAGTTCAAGTC
GAAACGATTTCACCAGGTGATGGACGCACCTTTCCTAAACGGGGACAAACGTGCGTCGTGCATTACACCG
GTATGCTGGAAGACGGCAAGAAAGTCGATTCAAGCCGCGATAGAAATAAACCCTTCAAATTCATGCTTGG
AAAACAGGAAGTAATACGCGGATGGGAAGAGGGTGTGGCGCAAATGTCTGTCGGGCAAAGAGCTAAACTG
ACAATAAGTCCTGATTACGCGTACGGTGCGACTGGGCACCCTGGTATCATTCCGCCGCACGCGACACTTG
TCTTCGACGTCGAGTTACTTAAGCTTGAGACGCGGGGGGTGCAGGTAGAGACTATTTCGCCCGGTGACGG
AAGAACTTTCCCAAAGCGGGGACAGACCTGTGTTGTCCACTACACTGGGATGTTGGAGGATGGTAAGAAA
GTTGACTCAAGTCGTGATCGCAACAAACCCTTTAAGTTTATGCTTGGGAAGCAGGAAGTCATCAGAGGTT
GGGAAGAAGGCGTAGCTCAGATGTCAGTGGGACAACGGGCCAAATTAACCATCAGTCCAGACTACGCCTA
CGGAGCCACCGGTCACCCAGGGATCATACCACCTCACGCAACCTTAGTGTTCGATGTGGAACTTTTAAAG
TTAGAGACGCGCGGTGTACAAGTGGAAACAATCAGTCCAGGGGATGGGAGAACATTCCCCAAAAGAGGCC
AGACGTGTGTCGTGCACTATACGGGGATGTTAGAAGATGGGAAAAAGGTCGATTCGTCACGCGACCGCAA
CAAACCGTTTAAATTCATGTTGGGAAAGCAGGAGGTGATTCGCGGCTGGGAGGAAGGTGTGGCACAGATG
AGCGTGGGCCAGAGAGCAAAACTGACTATCTCTCCTGATTATGCCTACGGCGCGACGGGCCACCCTGGCA
TAATTCCACCCCACGCTACCCTGGTATTCGATGTCGAGCTTCTGAAGCTTGAGGGTGCTGGGGCTGGGGC
TAAGAGATACAGTGACATCTTCCAGAGCCTGGACAACCTCGAGATATCATTGGGGAACGTAACTTTTGAT
CCCCTGGCTGGAGACCCTGTACGCAGAGAAGACCTGGAGCCTGACAAAGCTGACACAGCCACAGTGGTGA
CTGAGGAGAACAGTGAAGCCAGTAGTTGGCGGGATCTCTCCCCAGAAGGTCCTGCACCCCTCACAGAGTG
ATAAGCGGCCGCGTTTAAACGTCGACGGTATCGATAAGCTTGATATCGAATTCCGCCCCCCCCCCTAACG
TTACTGGCCGAAGCCGCTTGGAATAAGGCCGGTGTGCGTTTGTCTATATGTTATTTTCCACCATATTGCC
GTCTTTTGGCAATGTGAGGGCCCGGAAACCTGGCCCTGTCTTCTTGACGAGCATTCCTAGGGGTCTTTCC
CCTCTCGCCAAAGGAATGCAAGGTCTGTTGAATGTCGTGAAGGAAGCAGTTCCTCTGGAAGCTTCTTGAA
GACAAACAACGTCTGTAGCGACCCTTTGCAGGCAGCGGAACCCCCCACCTGGCGACAGGTGCCTCTGCGG
CCAAAAGCCACGTGTATAAGATACACCTGCAAAGGCGGCACAACCCCAGTGCCACGTTGTGAGTTGGATA
GTTGTGGAAAGAGTCAAATGGCTCTCCTCAAGCGTATTCAACAAGGGGCTGAAGGATGCCCAGAAGGTAC
CCCATTGTATGGGATCTGATCTGGGGCCTCGGTGCACATGCTTTACATGTGTTTAGTCGAGGTTAAAAAA
ACGTCTAGGCCCCCCGAACCACGGGGACGTGGTTTTCCTTTGAAAAACACGATGATAATATGGCCACAAC
CATGGTGAGCAAGGGCGAGGAGCTGTTCACCGGGGTGGTGCCCATCCTGGTCGAGCTGGACGGCGACGTA
AACGGCCACAAGTTCAGCGTGTCTGGCGAGGGCGAGGGCGATGCCACCTACGGCAAGCTGACCCTGAAGT
TCATCTGCACCACCGGCAAGCTGCCCGTGCCCTGGCCCACCCTCGTGACCACCCTGACCTACGGCGTGCA
GTGCTTCAGCCGCTACCCCGACCACATGAAGCAGCACGACTTCTTCAAGTCCGCCATGCCCGAAGGCTAC
GTCCAGGAGCGCACCATCTTCTTCAAGGACGACGGCAACTACAAGACCCGCGCCGAGGTGAAGTTCGAGG
GCGACACCCTGGTGAACCGCATCGAGCTGAAGGGCATCGACTTCAAGGAGGACGGCAACATCCTGGGGCA
CAAGCTGGAGTACAACTACAACAGCCACAACGTCTATATCATGGCCGACAAGCAGAAGAACGGCATCAAG
GCGAACTTCAAGATCCGCCACAACATCGAGGACGGCAGCGTGCAGCTCGCCGACCACTACCAGCAGAACA
CCCCCATCGGCGACGGCCCCGTGCTGCTGCCCGACAACCACTACCTGAGCACCCAGTCCGCCCTGAGCAA
AGACCCCAACGAGAAGCGCGATCACATGGTCCTGCTGGAGTTCGTGACCGCCGCCGGGATCACTCTCGGC
ATGGACGAGCTGTACAAGTAATGAATTAATTAAGAATTCGATAAAATAAAAGATTTTATTTAGTCTCCAG
AAAAAGGGGGGAATGAAAGACCCCACCTGTAGGTTTGGCAAGCTAGCTTAAGTAACGCCATTTTGCAAGG
CATGGAAAATACATAACTGAGAATAGAGAAGTTCAGATCAAGGTTAGGAACAGAGAGACAGCAGAATATG
GGCCAAACAGGATATCTGTGGTAAGCAGTTCCTGCCCCGGCTCAGGGCCAAGAACAGATGGTCCCCAGAT
GCGGTCCCGCCCTCAGCAGTTTCTAGAGAACCATCAGATGTTTCCAGGGTGCCCCAAGGACCTGAAATGA
CCCTGTGCCTTATTTGAACTAACCAATCAGTTCGCTTCTCGCTTCTGTTCGCGCGCTTCTGCTCCCCGAG
CTCAATAAAAGAGCCCACAACCCCTCACTCGGCGCGCCAGTCCTCCGATAGACTGCGTCGCCCGGGTACC
CGTATTCCCAATAAAGCCTCTTGCTGTTTGCATCCGACTTGTGGTCTCGCTGTTCCTTGGGAGGGTCTCC
TCTGAGTGATTGACTACCCGTCAGCGGGGGTCTTTCATGGGTAACAGTTTCTTGAAGTTGGAGAACAACA
TTCTGAGGGTAGGAGTCGAATATTAAGTAATCCTGACTCAATTAGCCACTGTTTTGAATCCACATACTCC
AATACTCCTGAAATAGTTCATTATGGACAGCGCAGAAAGAGCTGGGGAGAATTGTGAAATTGTTATCCGC
TCACAATTCCACACAACATACGAGCCGGAAGCATAAAGTGTAAAGCCTGGGGTGCCTAATGAGTGAGCTA
ACTCACATTAATTGCGTTGCGCTCACTGCCCGCTTTCCAGTCGGGAAACCTGTCGTGCCAGCTGCATTAA
TGAATCGGCCAACGCGCGGGGAGAGGCGGTTTGCGTATTGGGCGCTCTTCCGCTTCCTCGCTCACTGACT
CGCTGCGCTCGGTCGTTCGGCTGCGGCGAGCGGTATCAGCTCACTCAAAGGCGGTAATACGGTTATCCAC
AGAATCAGGGGATAACGCAGGAAAGAACATGTGAGCAAAAGGCCAGCAAAAGGCCAGGAACCGTAAAAAG
GCCGCGTTGCTGGCGTTTTTCCATAGGCTCCGCCCCCCTGACGAGCATCACAAAAATCGACGCTCAAGTC
AGAGGTGGCGAAACCCGACAGGACTATAAAGATACCAGGCGTTTCCCCCTGGAAGCTCCCTCGTGCGCTC
TCCTGTTCCGACCCTGCCGCTTACCGGATACCTGTCCGCCTTTCTCCCTTCGGGAAGCGTGGCGCTTTCT
CATAGCTCACGCTGTAGGTATCTCAGTTCGGTGTAGGTCGTTCGCTCCAAGCTGGGCTGTGTGCACGAAC
CCCCCGTTCAGCCCGACCGCTGCGCCTTATCCGGTAACTATCGTCTTGAGTCCAACCCGGTAAGACACGA
CTTATCGCCACTGGCAGCAGCCACTGGTAACAGGATTAGCAGAGCGAGGTATGTAGGCGGTGCTACAGAG
TTCTTGAAGTGGTGGCCTAACTACGGCTACACTAGAAGAACAGTATTTGGTATCTGCGCTCTGCTGAAGC
CAGTTACCTTCGGAAAAAGAGTTGGTAGCTCTTGATCCGGCAAACAAACCACCGCTGGTAGCGGTGGTTT
TTTTGTTTGCAAGCAGCAGATTACGCGCAGAAAAAAAGGATCTCAAGAAGATCCTTTGATCTTTTCTACG
GGGTCTGACGCTCAGTGGAACGAAAACTCACGTTAAGGGATTTTGGTCATGAGATTATCAAAAAGGATCT
TCACCTAGATCCTTTTAAATTAAAAATGAAGTTTTAAATCAATCTAAAGTATATATGAGTAAACTTGGTC
TGACAGTTACCAATGCTTAATCAGTGAGGCACCTATCTCAGCGATCTGTCTATTTCGTTCATCCATAGTT
GCCTGACTCCCCGTCGTGTAGATAACTACGATACGGGAGGGCTTACCATCTGGCCCCAGTGCTGCAATGA
TACCGCGAGACCCACGCTCACCGGCTCCAGATTTATCAGCAATAAACCAGCCAGCCGGAAGGGCCGAGCG
CAGAAGTGGTCCTGCAACTTTATCCGCCTCCATCCAGTCTATTAATTGTTGCCGGGAAGCTAGAGTAAGT
AGTTCGCCAGTTAATAGTTTGCGCAACGTTGTTGCCATTGCTACAGGCATCGTGGTGTCACGCTCGTCGT
TTGGTATGGCTTCATTCAGCTCCGGTTCCCAACGATCAAGGCGAGTTACATGATCCCCCATGTTGTGCAA
AAAAGCGGTTAGCTCCTTCGGTCCTCCGATCGTTGTCAGAAGTAAGTTGGCCGCAGTGTTATCACTCATG
GTTATGGCAGCACTGCATAATTCTCTTACTGTCATGCCATCCGTAAGATGCTTTTCTGTGACTGGTGAGT
ACTCAACCAAGTCATTCTGAGAATAGTGTATGCGGCGACCGAGTTGCTCTTGCCCGGCGTCAATACGGGA
TAATACCGCGCCACATAGCAGAACTTTAAAAGTGCTCATCATTGGAAAACGTTCTTCGGGGCGAAAACTC
TCAAGGATCTTACCGCTGTTGAGATCCAGTTCGATGTAACCCACTCGTGCACCCAACTGATCTTCAGCAT
CTTTTACTTTCACCAGCGTTTCTGGGTGAGCAAAAACAGGAAGGCAAAATGCCGCAAAAAAGGGAATAAG
GGCGACACGGAAATGTTGAATACTCATACTCTTCCTTTTTCAATATTATTGAAGCATTTATCAGGGTTAT
TGTCTCATGAGCGGATACATATTTGAATGTATTTAGAAAAATAAACAAATAGGGGTTCCGCGCACATTTC
CCCGAAAAGTGCCACCTGACGTCTAAGAAACCATTATTATCATGACATTAACCTATAAAAATAGGCGTAT
CACGAGGCCCTTTCGTCTCGCGCGTTTCGGTGATGACGGTGAAAACCTCTGACACATGCAGCTCCCGGAG
ACGGTCACAGCTTGTCTGTAAGCGGATGCCGGGAGCAGACAAGCCCGTCAGGGCGCGTCAGCGGGTGTTG
GCGGGTGTCGGGGCTGGCTTAACTATGCGGCATCAGAGCAGATTGTACTGAGAGTGCACCATATGCGGTG
TGAAATACCGCACAGATGCGTAAGGAGAAAATACCGCATCAGGCGCCATTCGCCATTCAGGCTGCGCAAC
TGTTGGGAAGGGCGATCGGTGCGGGCCTCTTCGCTATTACGCCAGCTGGCGAAAGGGGGATGTGCTGCAA
GGCGATTAAGTTGGGTAACGCCAGGGTTTTCCCAGTCACGACGTTGTAAAACGACGGCGCAAGGAATGGT
GCATGCAAGGAGATGGCGCCCAACAGTCCCCCGGCCACGGGGCCTGCCACCATACCCACGCCGAAACAAG
CGCTCATGAGCCCGAAGTGGCGAGCCCGATCTTCCCCATCGGTGATGTCGGCGATATAGGCGCCAGCAAC
CGCACCTGTGGCGCCGGTGATGCCGGCCACGATGCGTCCGGCGTAGAGGCGATTAGTCCAATTTGTTAAA
GACAGGATATCAGTGGTCCAGGCTCTAGTTTTGACTCAACAATATCACCAGCTGAAGCCTATAGAGTACG
AGCCATAGATAAAATAAAAGATTTTATTTAGTCTCCAGAAAAAGGGGGGAATGAAAGACCCCACCTGTAG
GTTTGGCAAGCTAGCTTAAGTAACGCCATTTTGCAAGGCATGGAAAATACATAACTGAGAATAGAGAAGT
TCAGATCAAGGTTAGGAACAGAGAGACAGCAGAATATGGGCCAAACAGGATATCTGTGGTAAGCAGTTCC
TGCCCCGGCTCAGGGCCAAGAACAGATGGTCCCCAGATGCGGTCCCGCCCTCAGCAGTTTCTAGAGAACC
ATCAGATGTTTCCAGGGTGCCCCAAGGACCTGAAATGACCCTGTGCCTTATTTGAACTAACCAATCAGTT
CGCTTCTCGCTTCTGTTCGCGCGCTTCTGCTCCCCGAGCTCAATAAAAGAGCCCACAACCCCTCACTCGG
CGCGCCAGTCCTCCGATAGACTGCGTCGCCCGGGTACCCGTATTCCCAATAAAGCCTCTTGCTGTTTGCA
TCCGAATCGTGGACTCGCTGATCCTTGGGAGGGTCTCCTCAGATTGATTGACTGCCCACCTCGGGGGTCT
TTCATTTGGAGGTTCCACCGAGATTTGGAGACCCCTGCCCAGGGACCACCGACCCCCCCGCCGGGAGGTA
AGCTGGCCAGCGGTCGTTTCGTGTCTGTCTCTGTCTTTGTGCGTGTTTGTGCCGGCATCTAATGTTTGCG
CCTGCGTCTGTACTAGTTAGCTAACTAGCTCTGTATCTGGCGGACCCGTGGTGGAACTGACGAGTTCTGA
ACACCCGGCCGCAACCCTGGGAGACGTCCCAGGGACTTTGGGGGCCGTTTTTGTGGCCCGACCTGAGGAA
GGGAGTCGATGTGGAATCCGACCCCGTCAGGATATGTGGTTCTGGTAGGAGACGAGAACCTAAAACAGTT
CCCGCCTCCGTCTGAATTTTTGCTTTCGGTTTGGAACCGAAGCCGCGCGTCTTGTCTGCTGCAGCGCTGC
AGCATCGTTCTGTGTTGTCTCTGTCTGACTGTGTTTCTGTATTTGTCTGAAAATTAGGGCCAGACTGTTA
CCACTCCCTTAAGTTTGACCTTAGGTCACTGGAAAGATGTCGAGCGGATCGCTCACAACCAGTCGGTAGA
TGTCAAGAAGAGACGTTGGGTTACCTTCTGCTCTGCAGAATGGCCAACCTTTAACGTCGGATGGCCGCGA
GACGGCACCTTTAACCGAGACCTCATCACCCAGGTTAAGATCAAGGTCTTTTCACCTGGCCCGCATGGAC
ACCCAGACCAGGTCCCCTACATCGTGACCTGGGAAGCCTTGGCTTTTGACCCCCCTCCCTGGGTCAAGCC
CTTTGTACACCCTAAGCCTCCGCCTCCTCTTCCTCCATCCGCCCCGTCTCTCCCCCTTGAACCTCCTCGT
TCGACCCCGCCTCGATCCTCCCTTTATCCAGCCCTCACTCCTTCTCTAGGCGCCGGAATT
Features (pLannotate 1.2.2; 23 found; start..end, strand, type, name):
     61..81      +  CDS            FLAG (fragment): FLAG® epitope tag, followed by an enterokinase cleavage site
    784..1068    +  CDS            FPR2 (fragment): FKBP2_CRYNB - Protein inferred from homology: Swiss-Prot protein existence level 3. PPIases accelerate the folding of proteins. It catalyzes the cis-trans isomerization of proline imidic peptide bonds in oligopeptides (By similarity). From Cryptococcus neoformans var. neoformans serotype D (strain B-3501A) (Filobasidiella neoformans).
   1063..1383    +  CDS            FKBP1A: FKB1A_HUMAN - Also known as FKBP1, FKBP12. Experimental evidence at protein level: Swiss-Prot protein existence level 1. Keeps in an inactive conformation TGFBR1, the TGF-beta type I serine/threonine kinase receptor, preventing TGF-beta receptor activation in absence of ligand. Recruits SMAD7 to ACVR1B which prevents the association of SMAD2 and SMAD3 with the activin receptor complex, thereby blocking the activin signal. May modulate the RYR1 calcium channel activity. PPIases accelerate the folding of proteins. It catalyzes the cis-trans isomerization of proline imidic peptide bonds in oligop
   1378..1608    +  CDS            Gmip (fragment): GMIP_MOUSE - Experimental evidence at protein level: Swiss-Prot protein existence level 1. Stimulates, in vitro and in vivo, the GTPase activity of RhoA. From Mus musculus (Mouse).
   1631..1664    -  misc_feature   MCS (fragment): pBluescript multiple cloning site
   1766..2228    +  misc_feature   IRES: internal ribosome entry site (IRES) of the encephalomyocarditis virus (EMCV)
   2242..2961    +  CDS            EGFP: the original enhanced GFP (Yang et al., 1996) mammalian codon-optimized
   3023..3538    +  LTR            3' LTR: 3' long terminal repeat from murine embryonic stem cell virus
   3700..3716    -  protein_bind   lac operator: The lac repressor binds to the lac operator to inhibit transcription in E. coli. This inhibition can be relieved by adding lactose or isopropyl-β-D-thiogalactopyranoside (IPTG). lac repressor encoded by lacI
   3724..3754    -  promoter       lac promoter: promoter for the E. coli lac operon
   3769..3790    -  protein_bind   CAP binding site: CAP binding activates transcription in the presence of cAMP. E. coli catabolite activator protein
   3803..3895    -  CDS            lacI (fragment): lac repressor; lacI; The lac repressor binds to the lac operator to inhibit transcription in E. coli. This inhibition can be relieved by adding lactose or isopropyl-β-D-thiogalactopyranoside (IPTG).
   4078..4666    -  rep_origin     ori: high-copy-number ColE1/pMB1/pBR322/pUC origin of replication
   4837..5697    -  CDS            AmpR: β-lactamase; bla; confers resistance to ampicillin, carbenicillin, and related antibiotics
   5698..5802    -  promoter       AmpR promoter: bla
   5897..5932    +  CDS            rop (fragment): Rop protein, which maintains plasmids at low copy number; rop
   6034..6133    +  misc_feature   bom (fragment): basis of mobility region from pBR322
   6139..6288    -  CDS            lacZα (fragment): LacZα fragment of β-galactosidase; lacZ fragment
   6288..6489    -  CDS            TcR (fragment): tetracycline efflux protein; tet; confers resistance to tetracycline
   6490..6588    +  CDS            env (fragment): murine leukemia virus gPr80 envelope polyprotein precursor; env; proteolytically cleaved into gp70SU and p15TM subunits
   6630..7146    +  LTR            5' LTR: 5' long terminal repeat from murine embryonic stem cell virus
   7210..7551    +  misc_feature   MESV Ψ: packaging signal of murine embryonic stem cell virus
   7618..8034    +  CDS            gag (truncated): truncated Moloney murine leukemia virus (MMLV) gag gene lacking the start codon
