[The description below was written by a language model from this plasmid's Addgene catalogue record and pLannotate feature annotations shown in this document.]
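Description:
pMSCV-FKBP-GMIP(trunc N1) is a gammaretroviral transfer plasmid built on the pMSCV-IRES-GFP backbone, intended for expressing a fragment of mouse GMIP in mammalian cells by retroviral transduction. It is maintained in E. coli through a high-copy ColE1/pUC-type origin and selected with ampicillin via the β-lactamase gene. The annotation also picks up backbone remnants (fragments of lacI, lacZα, rop, bom and a tetracycline resistance gene) that are not functional parts of the design. The viral portion consists of murine embryonic stem cell virus 5′ and 3′ LTRs flanking the MESV Ψ packaging signal and a truncated, start-codon-less gag region. Together these allow the transcript to be packaged into virions when gag-pol and envelope functions are provided in trans. No separate internal promoter is annotated, so expression of the cargo is presumably driven by the 5′ LTR, as is standard for MSCV vectors.

The insert, cloned between BglII and NotI, encodes residues 16–84 of mouse GMIP (a RhoA GTPase-activating protein), described as N-terminal truncation 1, fused at its N terminus to a 3xFLAG epitope and four tandem FKBP domains. The automated annotation labels only some of these repeats (one FLAG fragment, an FKBP1A unit and a homologous FKBP-like match), but this is consistent with the catalogued tag. FKBP repeats are commonly used for ligand-induced oligomerisation of a fused domain, although the record does not state this purpose explicitly. Downstream, an EMCV IRES drives EGFP from the same transcript, so transduced cells can be identified or sorted by fluorescence. The associated study concerns pLxIS-containing domains as regulators of interferon responses and metabolism, suggesting the construct is used to map the activity of this GMIP region.
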