Addgene plasmid #221278: pMSCV-FKBP-GMIP(trunc N1)
Purpose: Expression of GMIP N-terminal truncation 1 (16-84) in mammalian cells by retroviral transduction
Depositing lab: Jonathan Kagan. Depositing organization: Boston Children's Hospital. Publication: pLxIS-containing domains are biochemically flexible regulators of interferons and metabolism. Landau LM, Chaudhary N, Tien YC, Rogozinska M, Joshi S, Yao C, Crowley J, Hullahalli K, Campbell IW, Waldor MK, Haigis M, Kagan JC. Mol Cell. 2024 Jul 11;84(13):2436-2454.e10. doi: 10.1016/j.molcel.2024.05.030. Epub 2024 Jun 25. PubMed 38925114.
Backbone
  Vector backbone: pMSCV-IRES-GFP
  Vector type: Retroviral
Growth in bacteria
  Bacterial resistance: Ampicillin, 100 μg/mL
  Growth temperature: 37°C
  Growth strain: NEB Stable
  Copy number: High Copy
Gene/Insert
  Gene/Insert name: GMIP N-terminal truncation 1 (16-84)
  Species: M. musculus (mouse)
  Entrez Gene: Gmip (a.k.a. 5031419I10Rik)
  Tag / fusion protein: 3xFLAG-4xFKBP (N terminal on insert)
  Cloning method: Restriction Enzyme; 5′ cloning site BglII (not destroyed); 3′ cloning site NotI (not destroyed)
Terms and licenses: Academic/Nonprofit Terms; Industry Terms: Not Available to Industry
How to cite: pMSCV-FKBP-GMIP(trunc N1) was a gift from Jonathan Kagan (Addgene plasmid # 221278 ; http://n2t.net/addgene:221278 ; RRID:Addgene_221278)
